Addgene plasmid #71537: pMpGE011
Purpose: (Empty Backbone) For CRISPR/Cas9 genome editing in Marchantia polymorpha
Depositing lab: Takayuki Kohchi. Depositing organization: Kyoto University, Graduate School of Biostudies. Publication: Efficient CRISPR/Cas9-based genome editing and its application to conditional genetic analysis in Marchantia polymorpha. Sugano SS, Nishihama R, Shirakawa M, Takagi J, Matsuda Y, Ishida S, Shimada T, Hara-Nishimura I, Osakabe K, Kohchi T. PLoS One. 2018 Oct 31;13(10):e0205117. doi: 10.1371/journal.pone.0205117. eCollection 2018. PubMed 30379827.
Backbone
  Vector backbone: pMpGWB303
  Backbone manufacturer: Kohchi Lab., Kyoto University
  Backbone size (bp): 13898
  Modifications to backbone: Atco_Cas9 CDS and Pea3A terminator were introduced by LR reaction, an then the attR1-attR2 destination cassette was cloned into the Aor51HI site.
  Vector type: Plant Expression, CRISPR
  Selectable markers: Chlorsulfuron
Growth in bacteria
  Bacterial resistance: Chloramphenicol and Spectinomycin, 25 & 50 μg/mL
  Growth temperature: 37°C
  Growth strain: ccdB Survival
  Copy number: High Copy
Gene/Insert
  Cloning method: Gateway Cloning
Resource information
  A portion of this plasmid was derived from a plasmid made by: Holger Puchta at Karlsruhe Institute of Technology, Germany, for the Atco_Cas9 CDS; Tsuyoshi Nakagawa at Shimane University, Japan for the Gateway cassette.
Terms and licenses: Academic/Nonprofit Terms; Industry Terms: Not Available to Industry
Depositor comments: Please visit https://www.biorxiv.org/content/early/2018/03/14/277350 for BioRxiv preprint
How to cite: pMpGE011 was a gift from Takayuki Kohchi (Addgene plasmid # 71537 ; http://n2t.net/addgene:71537 ; RRID:Addgene_71537)
