[The description below was written by a language model from this plasmid's Addgene catalogue record and pLannotate feature annotations shown in this document.]
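Description:
pMpGE011 is a binary T-DNA vector built on the pMpGWB303 backbone for CRISPR/Cas9 genome editing in the liverwort Marchantia polymorpha. It is supplied as an empty Gateway destination backbone. Outside the T-DNA borders it carries a ColE1/pUC-type origin with a bom site for propagation in E. coli. It also has the pVS1 oriV, RepA and StaA functions, which typically allow stable maintenance in Agrobacterium, consistent with Agrobacterium-mediated delivery, although the record does not name the delivery route. An aadA gene confers spectinomycin resistance. Because the destination cassette encodes the CcdB toxin, the unrecombined plasmid must be grown in a ccdB-tolerant strain, with chloramphenicol as a second bacterial selection.

Between the right and left border repeats there are three functional units. The first is an Arabidopsis codon-optimised Streptococcus pyogenes Cas9 coding sequence (Atco_Cas9) followed by the Pea3A terminator. The annotation software flags this terminator region as an RBCS fragment. This unit was introduced by an LR reaction and is therefore flanked by attB1 and attB2. The promoter driving Cas9 lies in an unannotated stretch upstream of attB1 and is not named in the record. The second unit is an attR1–CmR–ccdB–attR2 destination cassette, cloned into the Aor51HI site and followed by a NOS terminator. A further LR reaction at this cassette can bring in an entry-clone insert, presumably a guide RNA expression unit, though the record does not specify this. The third unit is a plant selection cassette in which an enhanced CaMV 35S promoter drives an acetolactate synthase gene, with a CaMV poly(A) signal, conferring chlorsulfuron resistance on transformants. The design places nuclease, guide and selectable marker on a single T-DNA.
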