Features (pLannotate 1.2.2; 31 found; start..end, strand, type, name):
     54..78      -  misc_feature   RB T-DNA repeat: right border repeat from nopaline C58 T-DNA
    144..298     -  CDS            lacZα (fragment): LacZα fragment of β-galactosidase; lacZ fragment
   2057..2081    +  protein_bind   attB1: mutant version of attB; recombination site for the Gateway® BP reaction BP Clonase™
   2102..6205    +  CDS            cas9: CAS9_STRP1 - Also known as csn1 From Streptococcus pyogenes serotype M1.
   6240..6347    +  CDS            RBCS1 (fragment): RBS1_SPIOL - Also known as RBCS. Experimental evidence at protein level: Swiss-Prot protein existence level 1. RuBisCO catalyzes two reactions: the carboxylation of D- ribulose 1,5-bisphosphate, the primary event in carbon dioxide fixation, as well as the oxidative fragmentation of the pentose substrate. Both reactions occur simultaneously and in competition at the same active site. Although the small subunit is not catalytic it is essential for maximal activity. From Spinacia oleracea (Spinach).
   6741..6765    -  protein_bind   attB2: mutant version of attB; recombination site for the Gateway® BP reaction BP Clonase™
   6794..6918    +  protein_bind   attR1: mutant version of attR; recombination site for the Gateway® LR reaction LR Clonase™
   6955..6985    +  promoter       lac UV5 promoter: E. coli lac promoter with an "up" mutation
   7010..7038    +  promoter       cat promoter (fragment): promoter of the E. coli cat gene encoding chloramphenicol acetyltransferase
   7039..7698    +  CDS            CmR: chloramphenicol acetyltransferase; cat; confers resistance to chloramphenicol
   7877..8035    +  CDS            ccdA (fragment): CCDA_ECO57 - Also known as H, letA. Experimental evidence at protein level: Swiss-Prot protein existence level 1. Antitoxin component of a type II toxin-antitoxin (TA) system which inhibits the post-segregational killing (PSK) of plasmid-free cells, also referred to as a plasmid addiction system. Binds to and blocks the activity of CcdB; will also remove bound CcdB protein from the CcdB-GyrA complex by forming a CcdA-CcdB complex, a process termed rejuvenation. Functions as a transcriptional corepressor for the ccdAB operon, repression also requires CcdB (By similarity). From Escherichia coli
   8040..8342    +  CDS            ccdB: CCDB_ECOLI - Also known as G, letB, letD. Experimental evidence at protein level: Swiss-Prot protein existence level 1. Toxic component of a type II toxin-antitoxin (TA) system, functioning in plasmid maintainence. Responsible for the post- segregational killing (PSK) of plasmid-free cells, also referred to as a plasmid addiction system. Half-life of over 2 hours. Cell killing by CcdB is accompanied by filamentation, defects in chromosome and plasmid segregation, defects in cell division, formation of anucleate cells, decreased DNA synthesis and plasmid loss. Interferes with the activity of DN
   8386..8510    -  protein_bind   attR2: mutant version of attR; recombination site for the Gateway® LR reaction LR Clonase™
   8550..8800    +  terminator     NOS terminator: nopaline synthase terminator and poly(A) signal
   8859..8881    -  protein_bind   lac operator (fragment): The lac repressor binds to the lac operator to inhibit transcription in E. coli. This inhibition can be relieved by adding lactose or isopropyl-β-D-thiogalactopyranoside (IPTG). lac repressor encoded by lacI
   8885..8915    -  promoter       lac promoter: promoter for the E. coli lac operon
   8930..8951    -  protein_bind   CAP binding site: CAP binding activates transcription in the presence of cAMP. E. coli catabolite activator protein
   9036..9210    -  polyA_signal   CaMV poly(A) signal: cauliflower mosaic virus polyadenylation signal
   9254..10999   -  CDS            ALS SURB (fragment): ILVB2_TOBAC - Experimental evidence at protein level: Swiss-Prot protein existence level 1. From Nicotiana tabacum (Common tobacco).
  11354..12029   -  promoter       CaMV 35S promoter (enhanced): cauliflower mosaic virus 35S promoter with a duplicated enhancer region
  12224..12248   -  misc_feature   LB T-DNA repeat: left border repeat from nopaline C58 T-DNA
  12507..12530   +  promoter       Pc promoter (fragment): intI1 (promoter lies within the coding sequence); class 1 integron promoter
  12706..12762   +  CDS            GmR (fragment): gentamycin acetyltransferase; aacC1; confers resistance to gentamycin
  12773..13560   +  CDS            SmR (fragment): aminoglycoside adenylyltransferase (Murphy, 1985); aadA; confers resistance to spectinomycin and streptomycin
  13806..14394   +  rep_origin     ori: high-copy-number ColE1/pMB1/pBR322/pUC origin of replication
  14580..14720   -  misc_feature   bom: basis of mobility region from pBR322
  14822..14861   -  CDS            rop (fragment): Rop protein, which maintains plasmids at low copy number; rop
  15064..15258   -  rep_origin     pVS1 oriV: origin of replication for the Pseudomonas plasmid pVS1 (Heeb et al., 2000)
  15324..16397   -  CDS            pVS1 RepA: replication protein from the Pseudomonas plasmid pVS1 (Heeb et al., 2000)
  16826..17455   -  CDS            pVS1 StaA: stability protein from the Pseudomonas plasmid pVS1 (Heeb et al., 2000)
  18015..18416   -  CDS            Y4CG_SINFN (fragment): Protein inferred from homology: Swiss-Prot protein existence level 3. From Sinorhizobium fredii (strain NBRC 101917 / NGR234).
>Addgene plasmid #71537 | pMpGE011 | depositor full sequence | sequence record 140022 | pMpGE011 sequence 18702 bps
TTTCACGCCCTTTTAAATATCCGATTATTCTAATAAACGCTCTTTTCTCTTAGGTTTACCCGCCAATATA
TCCTGTCAAACACTGATAGTTTAAACTGAAGGCGGGAAACGACAATCTGATCCAAGCTCAAGCTGCTCTA
GCATTCGCCATTCAGGCTGCGCAACTGTTGGGAAGGGCGATCGGTGCGGGCCTCTTCGCTATTACGCCAG
CTGGCGAAAGGGGGATGTGCTGCAAGGCGATTAAGTTGGGTAACGCCAGGGTTTTCCCAGTCACGACGTT
GTAAAACGACGGCCAGTGCCAAGCTTGGCCCGGGCAAATGAGTCACACACATTGTTGAGAGACATATCAA
AATAACTCAATTGTAAGGTAAGTTGATAGATTTCCCAGTTAAATGCATTATTTTAACAATATTTGTATCT
CAAATTTTCAAAATCATATCAAATTTGCAGATCTTGATGATGATTCACAACTCTGTCTTCGATTTTTGAT
TGTTAACGGGTATCGATATTTGGGTAACTTAAAAAGAATTTGCTAAAGATCTTAAAAAACAGATTAAAAA
AACCTTTCAAAATAGCTAATCCTTTAAATCCGTTTCACAATATAATGCTCATTGATGATAATCGAAAAGA
TTCCATTTTAAAGTGCATATAAATTGCTTAATTATCTCTTTCTGTCTCGTAATATTTTGTTCTCTCCTAT
TGGATCGGACCCGCATCTTCTCGATCAGTTCACTATACTAATATTTGGTCAACTTCAAGAGAGATTAGAA
CTTCGTTCTCCAAAGTGTAAAGGCCGACAAGCAGAAAAGGAAACTTCAATCAGAAGCCTTCTAGGTTTTC
CCGCGTCCCAAAAAGCGAAGGGAGGACGGGGAGGACGGTGAGGCCAGAAGAAGAAAGCAACAGTAAAATC
TCATGTGATTGCGTGCATGTCATGGATCTATGGGATGCTAGTCCACCGTTTGGAAGTATGTGCAGAAGGA
GAAAGGCGCGGGAGGCCAAAAGCGACTTCGGCCACCTCTCTACTTTCTAGAAAGTTTGCTCGCAGCTTGT
AATAAGCGCGGAAAAGGTACTCGAAAAACCGGAGCAATCGGTGTGGTATCAGCAGTCGGGTTCGCTAAAC
CTACGTCTTCTTATTTTGGAATGTTAAATTGAAAGGGCGTGCCGGCCCTAAGCACGGACGATGTGACAGA
CGGAGGAGTGTGAGCAATTCGGATGACGATGCTGGCCGGCAGTCACGACAAAGAGTCCGAAGGGGCATGG
ACAGGGCAATATATAAATGGAAAAGAGGCTTTGAATATTCCTAACCCTTCGTCGTCGGCCTCCCAACTTG
CCCTCGCATGCTGAATTGGCCGCCTATCTGCGAATGGCCGGCCGCCGACCCTAAGTCGCAATAACTTGAA
CGGAGCCGATGCAAAGTCCTTATCGAACGCTCGTTATTATAAACGGGGCAGACCTAGGTATTTAATTATA
TCAAAACCCTCCGCAATTTCGCTAATCATTCCCTAATTTCTTCTACTTTGGCGTCTAGTGCTGTGGTCGC
GCTTGCTCTCAAAGCTCGCTGGGAGGCAGTGGAGCGTCTGGCTTAAAATCGATCGCCGCAACCCTAGAGT
TCCTTTCACTTCTTTCTCTCTTGCGTGGAGAGCATCGACATCGAAGAGCTGCATCTTGTCTTCTGGTATG
CGCCTTGTGCCCTCGTCTCTGTACGTCGTTACGATTGCTCGATATTGTGATTGTCTAGACCTGAAACCCG
ACTGGAGCTTTTACGTGGTGTCGATTGGGGCCTCGAGCGAGTGATTTTTTAGGTTCGTTTTAGCCAAGTA
CATCCCACTTTGGTCAGTCCTGTTATCTCGGTAAGGTGTTCAGTTCGGTCTCTGGTGCGGAGGTGCCTCG
TAAGTTTCCTGCATGATAGATTTGTCTATCCTTGACTTGAAGAGGAGTCGAAGGTCAGCGAGGTTGGCTG
TGTGCTATGGACGTCGGTGCTCCTTGGTTCCGTGCTTCTATGGGTGTTGCCTCAACAGTATTGATGTGCC
TGCAGAAAGGTTGACTAGAGTTATCAACAAGTTTGTACAAAAAAGCAGGCTCCGCGGCCGCCCCCTTCAC
CATGGATAAGAAGTACTCTATCGGACTCGATATCGGAACTAACTCTGTGGGATGGGCTGTGATCACCGAT
GAGTACAAGGTGCCATCTAAGAAGTTCAAGGTTCTCGGAAACACCGATAGGCACTCTATCAAGAAAAACC
TTATCGGTGCTCTCCTCTTCGATTCTGGTGAAACTGCTGAGGCTACCAGACTCAAGAGAACCGCTAGAAG
AAGGTACACCAGAAGAAAGAACAGGATCTGCTACCTCCAAGAGATCTTCTCTAACGAGATGGCTAAAGTG
GATGATTCATTCTTCCACAGGCTCGAAGAGTCATTCCTCGTGGAAGAAGATAAGAAGCACGAGAGGCACC
CTATCTTCGGAAACATCGTTGATGAGGTGGCATACCACGAGAAGTACCCTACTATCTACCACCTCAGAAA
GAAGCTCGTTGATTCTACTGATAAGGCTGATCTCAGGCTCATCTACCTCGCTCTCGCTCACATGATCAAG
TTCAGAGGACACTTCCTCATCGAGGGTGATCTCAACCCTGATAACTCTGATGTGGATAAGTTGTTCATCC
AGCTCGTGCAGACCTACAACCAGCTTTTCGAAGAGAACCCTATCAACGCTTCAGGTGTGGATGCTAAGGC
TATCCTCTCTGCTAGGCTCTCTAAGTCAAGAAGGCTTGAGAACCTCATTGCTCAGCTCCCTGGTGAGAAG
AAGAACGGACTTTTCGGAAACTTGATCGCTCTCTCTCTCGGACTCACCCCTAACTTCAAGTCTAACTTCG
ATCTCGCTGAGGATGCAAAGCTCCAGCTCTCAAAGGATACCTACGATGATGATCTCGATAACCTCCTCGC
TCAGATCGGAGATCAGTACGCTGATTTGTTCCTCGCTGCTAAGAACCTCTCTGATGCTATCCTCCTCAGT
GATATCCTCAGAGTGAACACCGAGATCACCAAGGCTCCACTCTCAGCTTCTATGATCAAGAGATACGATG
AGCACCACCAGGATCTCACACTTCTCAAGGCTCTTGTTAGACAGCAGCTCCCAGAGAAGTACAAAGAGAT
TTTCTTCGATCAGTCTAAGAACGGATACGCTGGTTACATCGATGGTGGTGCATCTCAAGAAGAGTTCTAC
AAGTTCATCAAGCCTATCCTCGAGAAGATGGATGGAACCGAGGAACTCCTCGTGAAGCTCAATAGAGAGG
ATCTTCTCAGAAAGCAGAGGACCTTCGATAACGGATCTATCCCTCATCAGATCCACCTCGGAGAGTTGCA
CGCTATCCTTAGAAGGCAAGAGGATTTCTACCCATTCCTCAAGGATAACAGGGAAAAGATTGAGAAGATT
CTCACCTTCAGAATCCCTTACTACGTGGGACCTCTCGCTAGAGGAAACTCAAGATTCGCTTGGATGACCA
GAAAGTCTGAGGAAACCATCACCCCTTGGAACTTCGAAGAGGTGGTGGATAAGGGTGCTAGTGCTCAGTC
TTTCATCGAGAGGATGACCAACTTCGATAAGAACCTTCCAAACGAGAAGGTGCTCCCTAAGCACTCTTTG
CTCTACGAGTACTTCACCGTGTACAACGAGTTGACCAAGGTTAAGTACGTGACCGAGGGAATGAGGAAGC
CTGCTTTTTTGTCAGGTGAGCAAAAGAAGGCTATCGTTGATCTCTTGTTCAAGACCAACAGAAAGGTGAC
CGTGAAGCAGCTCAAAGAGGATTACTTCAAGAAAATCGAGTGCTTCGATTCAGTTGAGATTTCTGGTGTT
GAGGATAGGTTCAACGCATCTCTCGGAACCTACCACGATCTCCTCAAGATCATTAAGGATAAGGATTTCT
TGGATAACGAGGAAAACGAGGATATCTTGGAGGATATCGTTCTTACCCTCACCCTCTTTGAAGATAGAGA
GATGATTGAAGAAAGGCTCAAGACCTACGCTCATCTCTTCGATGATAAGGTGATGAAGCAGTTGAAGAGA
AGAAGATACACTGGTTGGGGAAGGCTCTCAAGAAAGCTCATTAACGGAATCAGGGATAAGCAGTCTGGAA
AGACAATCCTTGATTTCCTCAAGTCTGATGGATTCGCTAACAGAAACTTCATGCAGCTCATCCACGATGA
TTCTCTCACCTTTAAAGAGGATATCCAGAAGGCTCAGGTTTCAGGACAGGGTGATAGTCTCCATGAGCAT
ATCGCTAACCTCGCTGGATCTCCTGCAATCAAGAAGGGAATCCTCCAGACTGTGAAGGTTGTGGATGAGT
TGGTGAAGGTGATGGGAAGGCATAAGCCTGAGAACATCGTGATCGAAATGGCTAGAGAGAACCAGACCAC
TCAGAAGGGACAGAAGAACTCTAGGGAAAGGATGAAGAGGATCGAGGAAGGTATCAAAGAGCTTGGATCT
CAGATCCTCAAAGAGCACCCTGTTGAGAACACTCAGCTCCAGAATGAGAAGCTCTACCTCTACTACCTCC
AGAACGGAAGGGATATGTATGTGGATCAAGAGTTGGATATCAACAGGCTCTCTGATTACGATGTTGATCA
TATCGTGCCACAGTCATTCTTGAAGGATGATTCTATCGATAACAAGGTGCTCACCAGGTCTGATAAGAAC
AGGGGTAAGAGTGATAACGTGCCAAGTGAAGAGGTTGTGAAGAAAATGAAGAACTATTGGAGGCAGCTCC
TCAACGCTAAGCTCATCACTCAGAGAAAGTTCGATAACTTGACTAAGGCTGAGAGGGGAGGACTCTCTGA
ATTGGATAAGGCAGGATTCATCAAGAGGCAGCTTGTGGAAACCAGGCAGATCACTAAGCACGTTGCACAG
ATCCTCGATTCTAGGATGAACACCAAGTACGATGAGAACGATAAGTTGATCAGGGAAGTGAAGGTTATCA
CCCTCAAGTCAAAGCTCGTGTCTGATTTCAGAAAGGATTTCCAATTCTACAAGGTGAGGGAAATCAACAA
CTACCACCACGCTCACGATGCTTACCTTAACGCTGTTGTTGGAACCGCTCTCATCAAGAAGTATCCTAAG
CTCGAGTCAGAGTTCGTGTACGGTGATTACAAGGTGTACGATGTGAGGAAGATGATCGCTAAGTCTGAGC
AAGAGATCGGAAAGGCTACCGCTAAGTATTTCTTCTACTCTAACATCATGAATTTCTTCAAGACCGAGAT
TACCCTCGCTAACGGTGAGATCAGAAAGAGGCCACTCATCGAGACAAACGGTGAAACAGGTGAGATCGTG
TGGGATAAGGGAAGGGATTTCGCTACCGTTAGAAAGGTGCTCTCTATGCCACAGGTGAACATCGTTAAGA
AAACCGAGGTGCAGACCGGTGGATTCTCTAAAGAGTCTATCCTCCCTAAGAGGAACTCTGATAAGCTCAT
TGCTAGGAAGAAGGATTGGGACCCTAAGAAATACGGTGGTTTCGATTCTCCTACCGTGGCTTACTCTGTT
CTCGTTGTGGCTAAGGTTGAGAAGGGAAAGAGTAAGAAGCTCAAGTCTGTTAAGGAACTTCTCGGAATCA
CTATCATGGAAAGGTCATCTTTCGAGAAGAACCCAATCGATTTCCTCGAGGCTAAGGGATACAAAGAGGT
TAAGAAGGATCTCATCATCAAGCTCCCAAAGTACTCACTCTTCGAACTCGAGAACGGTAGAAAGAGGATG
CTCGCTTCTGCTGGTGAGCTTCAAAAGGGAAACGAGCTTGCTCTCCCATCTAAGTACGTTAACTTTCTTT
ACCTCGCTTCTCACTACGAGAAGTTGAAGGGATCTCCAGAAGATAACGAGCAGAAGCAACTTTTCGTTGA
GCAGCACAAGCACTACTTGGATGAGATCATCGAGCAGATCTCTGAGTTCTCTAAAAGGGTGATCCTCGCT
GATGCAAACCTCGATAAGGTGTTGTCTGCTTACAACAAGCACAGAGATAAGCCTATCAGGGAACAGGCAG
AGAACATCATCCATCTCTTCACCCTTACCAACCTCGGTGCTCCTGCTGCTTTCAAGTACTTCGATACAAC
CATCGATAGGAAGAGATACACCTCTACCAAAGAAGTGCTCGATGCTACCCTCATCCATCAGTCTATCACT
GGACTCTACGAGACTAGGATCGATCTCTCACAGCTCGGTGGTGATTCAAGGGCTGATCCTAAGAAGAAGA
GGAAGGTTTGAGGCGCGCCGAGCTCCAGGCCTCCCAGCTTTCGTCCGTATCATCGGTTTCGACAACGTTC
GTCAAGTTCAATGCATCAGTTTCATTGCCCACACACCAGAATCCTACTAAGTTTGAGTATTATGGCATTG
GAAAAGCTGTTTTCTTCTATCATTTGTTCTGCTTGTAATTTACTGTGTTCTTTCAGTTTTTGTTTTCGGA
CATCAAAATGCAAATGGATGGATAAGAGTTAATAAATGATATGGTCCTTTTGTTCATTCTCAAATTATTA
TTATCTGTTGTTTTTACTTTAATGGGTTGAATTTAAGTAAGAAAGGAACTAACAGTGTGATATTAAGGTG
CAATGTTAGACATATAAAACAGTCTTTCACCTCTCTTTGGTTATGTCTTGAATTGGTTTGTTTCTTCACT
TATCTGTGTAATCAAGTTTACTATGAGTCTATGATCAAGTAATTATGCAATCAAGTTAAGTACAGTATAG
GCTTAAGGGTGGGCGCGCCGACCCAGCTTTCTTGTACAAAGTGGTTGATAACAGCGGTTGACTAGAGTTA
TCAACAAGTTTGTACAAAAAAGCTGAACGAGAAACGTAAAATGATATAAATATCAATATATTAAATTAGA
TTTTGCATAAAAAACAGACTACATAATACTGTAAAACACAACATATCCAGTCACTATGGCGGCCCCTCGA
GGGGCCGCATTAGGCACCCCAGGCTTTACACTTTATGCTTCCGGCTCGTATAATGTGTGGATTTTGAGTT
AGGATCCGGCGAGATTTTCAGGAGCTAAGGAAGCTAAAATGGAGAAAAAAATCACTGGATATACCACCGT
TGATATATCCCAATGGCATCGTAAAGAACATTTTGAGGCATTTCAGTCAGTTGCTCAATGTACCTATAAC
CAGACCGTTCAGCTGGATATTACGGCCTTTTTAAAGACCGTAAAGAAAAATAAGCACAAGTTTTATCCGG
CCTTTATTCACATTCTTGCCCGCCTGATGAATGCTCATCCGGAATTCCGTATGGCAATGAAAGACGGTGA
GCTGGTGATATGGGATAGTGTTCACCCTTGTTACACCGTTTTCCATGAGCAAACTGAAACGTTTTCATCG
CTCTGGAGTGAATACCACGACGATTTCCGGCAGTTTCTACACATATATTCGCAAGATGTGGCGTGTTACG
GTGAAAACCTGGCCTATTTCCCTAAAGGGTTTATTGAGAATATGTTTTTCGTCTCAGCCAATCCCTGGGT
GAGTTTCACCAGTTTTGATTTAAACGTGGCCAATATGGACAACTTCTTCGCCCCCGTTTTCACCATGGGC
AAATATTATACGCAAGGCGACAAGGTGCTGATGCCGCTGGCGATTCAGGTTCATCATGCCGTCTGTGATG
GCTTCCATGTCGGCAGAATGCTTAATGAATTACAACAGTACTGCGATGAGTGGCAGGGCGGGGCGTAAAG
ATCTGGATCCGGCTTACTAAAAGCCAGATAACAGTATGCGTATTTGCGCGCTGATTTTTGCGGTATAAGA
ATATATACTGATATGTATACCCGAAGTATGTCAAAAAGAGGTGTGCTATGAAGCAGCGTATTACAGTGAC
AGTTGACAGCGACAGCTATCAGTTGCTCAAGGCATATATGATGTCAATATCTCCGGTCTGGTAAGCACAA
CCATGCAGAATGAAGCCCGTCGTCTGCGTGCCGAACGCTGGAAAGCGGAAAATCAGGAAGGGATGGCTGA
GGTCGCCCGGTTTATTGAAATGAACGGCTCTTTTGCTGACGAGAACAGGGACTGGTGAAATGCAGTTTAA
GGTTTACACCTATAAAAGAGAGAGCCGTTATCGTCTGTTTGTGGATGTACAGAGTGATATTATTGACACG
CCCGGGCGACGGATGGTGATCCCCCTGGCCAGTGCACGTCTGCTGTCAGATAAAGTCTCCCGTGAACTTT
ACCCGGTGGTGCATATCGGGGATGAAAGCTGGCGCATGATGACCACCGATATGGCCAGTGTGCCGGTCTC
CGTTATCGGGGAAGAAGTGGCTGATCTCAGCCACCGCGAAAATGACATCAAAAACGCCATTAACCTGATG
TTCTGGGGAATATAAATGTCAGGCTCCCTTATACACAGCCAGTCTGCAGGTCGACCATAGTGACTGGATA
TGTTGTGTTTTACAGTATTATGTAGTCTGTTTTTTATGCAAAATCTAATTTAATATATTGATATTTATAT
CATTTTACGTTTCTCGTTCAGCTTTCTTGTACAAAGTGGTTGATAACAGCGCTTAGAGGCTTAGAGCTCG
AATTTCCCCGATCGTTCAAACATTTGGCAATAAAGTTTCTTAAGATTGAATCCTGTTGCCGGTCTTGCGA
TGATTATCATATAATTTCTGTTGAATTACGTTAAGCATGTAATAATTAACATGTAATGCATGACGTTATT
TATGAGATGGGTTTTTATGATTAGAGTCCCGCAATTATACATTTAATACGCGATAGAAAACAAAATATAG
CGCGCAAACTAGGATAAATTATCGCGCGCGGTGTCATCTATGTTACTAGAATCGGGAAATGGTTCCGGAA
CCAATTCGTAATCATGGTCATAGCTGTTTCCTGTGTGAAATTGTTATCCGCTCACAATTCCACACAACAT
ACGAGCCGGAAGCATAAAGTGTAAAGCCTGGGGTGCCTAATGAGTGAGCTAACTCACATTAGGCTGAATT
AGGCGCGCCTATTTCTGAATTCAACACATTGCGGACGTTTTTAATGTACTGAATTAACGCCGAATTAATT
CGGGGGATCTGGATTTTAGTACTGGATTTTGGTTTTAGGAATTAGAAATTTTATTGATAGAAGTATTTTA
CAAATACAAATACATACTAAGGGTTTCTTATATGCTCAACACATGAGCGAAACCCTATAGGAACCCTAAT
TCCCTTATCTGGGAACTACTCACACATTATTATGGAGAAACTCGAGCTTGTCGATCGACAGATCCCGGTC
GGCATCTACTTTAGTATATAGTCCTTCCATCACCCTCTGTGATAATCTCCTTAAAACTTGCTCCCCCAGG
AATCATAGGCAGAACGTGCTCCTGGTGGGGAACTATCACATCCAGTAAATAAGGACCGGGAGAATCTAGC
ATAGTTTGAATTGCTGCTCTTAGTTCATCCTTCTTCACCACACGCGCATTTGGCACCTTGAAACCGTCTG
CAACTGTACAGAAGTCGGGGTAGATCTGCTCCTCGTGATCTGGATCACCTAAGTAAGTATGTGCTCTGTT
GGCCTTGTAGAATCTATCCTCCAATTGTACGACCATTCCTAGATGTTGGTTGTTTAAGATCATGATCTTC
ACGGGTAACTTCTCCACAAAAATTGTAGCCAACTCCTGTACGTTCATCACAAAGCTACCATCGCCATCGA
TGTCGATCACAGGAATATCTGGTTGAGTTGCGGCAGCCCCCAAAGCAGAAGGAAGTCCGAATCCCATGGC
TCCAAGACCTCCAGATGTCAACCAACGCCGCGGTTCGTTGTACTTGAACCACTGGGCTGCCCACATTTGA
TGTTGGCCAACACCAGTAGATATGATGGCATTTCCACCAGTGAGTTCGTACAGCGTCTGTATGGCAGATT
GAGGAGCAATGGCATCCTCGAATACGGGAAACTTCATTGGCCATTTCTGCTTTTGTTCTTCTAGTTCTGC
CACCCAGTTGGAGAAGTCGAAAGTCCTCTTTTGACTCTTCAAGAGGGCATTGATTTCACTTAGCGCAGGT
TTCACATCAGCACACATGGACACATGGGGCTGTTTGTTCTTTCCAATTTCAGCAGGGTCAATATCGATAT
GAACGATGCTGGACCTGCTAGCAAAAGTCTCCAGTTTACCAGTCACTCGATCGTCGAAACGCACTCCAAA
TGCCAACAACAGATCTGCTTGGTCCACGGCGTAGTTGGCGTAAACAGTTCCATGCATTCCAAGCATTTTC
AAACTTAATGGATCAGACTCGGGATACGCTCCCAAACCCATTAAAGTCGATGTGATAGGAATTCCGGTAA
GCTCGACAAATTCCCTCAACTCTTCGCTGGCGTGATTGCAACCTCCTCCAGAATACACTACAGGCTTCTT
AGAACTAGAAATGAGTCTTATAATCTGCTCGATTAACGTTGGTTCCGGTGGCCGAGGCAGTCGTTGTAAG
TAGCCCTTCAGTTGCATTGGCTGAGACCAATCTGGAATAGCCATTTGCTGTTGCACGTCCTTGGGAATAT
CTACCAAGACTGGGCCCGGCCTACCTGAAGCTGCCAAAAAGAAAGCCTCCCTGATTACGCGAGGGATGTC
ATCAATGTTCATAACAAGGTAATTGTGCTTGGTGATCGATCTCGTAACCTCCACAATTGGAGTTTCTTGA
AAAGCATCGGTACCAATCATCCTACTGGATACTTGACCTGTAATGGCCACTAGTGGCACACTGTCCAAGA
GGGCATCAGCGAGCCCGGTAACAAGATTGGTCGCTCCAGGACCGGATGTGGCTATACAAACCCCTACTCG
TCCAGACGATTTAGCATAACCTTCAGCAGCGAAAATCTCCCCCTGCTCGTGGCGACAGAGAATGTTGCGG
ATGCTGCTGGAACGTGTAAGAGCCTGGTGAATCTCCATAGACGCTCCGCCGGGATAAGCGAACACCGTTC
TAATCCCTTCTCGCTCAAGAGCCTCCACCAAAATGTCGGCTCCTTTGCGGGGCTCGTCATCCTTGTAGCG
AGACTGAAAGTCGGACGGGGTTGGTGCAACGAGTGACTTCCCGCTGCTAAGCCGTGGTCCACTCACATCG
ACTGCAGACTGGATCTTCTCGCTAACAGCTTGGGCTTTCACTTCCAGTGAACGCTCAGTCTTCCGAGAGG
TGTTGTATGCATGTCCCCTCAGAGCGGCTCCCGAGAAGAAACCACTCCTCACCTTTAGCTCTTTAGCTCC
CTTGCAACAAGACCTTGCCGATGGCTGCACCTTCTCCAGGCTCGCTATGCTCAAAGGCACAGCTGCGCAT
CCACTAATTGACGCCATATCTCATTGCCCCCCGGATCTGCGAAAGCTCGAGAGAGATAGATTTGTAGAGA
GAGACTGGTGATTTCAGCGTGTCCTCTCCAAATGAAATGAACTTCCTTATATAGAGGAAGGTCTTGCGAA
GGATAGTGGGATTGTGCGTCATCCCTTACGTCAGTGGAGATATCACATCAATCCACTTGCTTTGAAGACG
TGGTTGGAACGTCTTCTTTTTCCACGATGCTCCTCGTGGGTGGGGGTCCATCTTTGGGACCACTGTCGGC
AGAGGCATCTTGAACGATAGCCTTTCCTTTATCGCAATGATGGCATTTGTAGGTGCCACCTTCCTTTTCT
ACTGTCCTTTTGATGAAGTGACAGATAGCTGGGCAATGGAATCCGAGGAGGTTTCCCGATATTACCCTTT
GTTGAAAAGTCTCAATAGCCCTTTGGTCTTCTGAGACTGTATCTTTGATATTCTTGGAGTAGACGAGAGT
GTCGTGCTCCACCATGTTCACATCAATCCACTTGCTTTGAAGACGTGGTTGGAACGTCTTCTTTTTCCAC
GATGCTCCTCGTGGGTGGGGGTCCATCTTTGGGACCACTGTCGGCAGAGGCATCTTGAACGATAGCCTTT
CCTTTATCGCAATGATGGCATTTGTAGGTGCCACCTTCCTTTTCTACTGTCCTTTTGATGAAGTGACAGA
TAGCTGGGCAATGGAATCCGAGGAGGTTTCCCGATATTACCCTTTGTTGAAAAGTCTCAATAGCCCTTTG
GTCTTCTGAGACTGTATCTTTGATATTCTTGGAGTAGACGAGAGTGTCGTGCTCCACCATGTTGGCAAGC
TGCTCTAGCCAATACGCAAACCGAATTCAGAAATAAATTCAGCCTAATTCGGCGTTAATTCAGTACATTA
AAAACGTCCGCAATGTGTTATTAAGTTGTCTAAGCGTCAATTTGTTTACACCACAATATATCCTGCCACC
AGCCAGCCAACAGCTCCCCGACCGGCAGCTCGGCACAAAATCACCACTCGATACAGGCAGCCCATCAGTC
CGGGACGGCGTCAGCGGGAGAGCCGTTGTAAGGCGGCAGACTTTGCTCATGTTACCGATGCTATTCGGAA
GAACGGCAACTAAGCTGCCGGGTTTGAAACACGGATGATCTCGCGGAGGGTAGCATGTTGATTGTAACGA
TGACAGAGCGTTGCTGCCTGTGATCAATTCGGGCACGAACCCAGTGGACATAAGCCTGTTCGGTTCGTAA
GCTGTAATGCAAGTAGCGTATGCGCTCACGCAACTGGTCCAGAACCTTGACCGAACGCAGCGGTGGTAAC
GGCGCAGTGGCGGTTTTCATGGCTTGTTATGACTGTTTTTTTGGGGTACAGTCTATGCCTCGGGCATCCA
AGCAGCAAGCGCGTTACGCCGTGGGTCGATGTTTGATGTTATGGAGCAGCAACGATGTTACGCAGCAGGG
CAGTCGCCCTAAAACAAAGTTAAACATCATGGGGGAAGCGGTGATCGCCGAAGTATCGACTCAACTATCA
GAGGTAGTTGGCGTCATCGAGCGCCATCTCGAACCGACGTTGCTGGCCGTACATTTGTACGGCTCCGCAG
TGGATGGCGGCCTGAAGCCACACAGTGATATTGATTTGCTGGTTACGGTGACCGTAAGGCTTGATGAAAC
AACGCGGCGAGCTTTGATCAACGACCTTTTGGAAACTTCGGCTTCCCCTGGAGAGAGCGAGATTCTCCGC
GCTGTAGAAGTCACCATTGTTGTGCACGACGACATCATTCCGTGGCGTTATCCAGCTAAGCGCGAACTGC
AATTTGGAGAATGGCAGCGCAATGACATTCTTGCAGGTATCTTCGAGCCAGCCACGATCGACATTGATCT
GGCTATCTTGCTGACAAAAGCAAGAGAACATAGCGTTGCCTTGGTAGGTCCAGCGGCGGAGGAACTCTTT
GATCCGGTTCCTGAACAGGATCTATTTGAGGCGCTAAATGAAACCTTAACGCTATGGAACTCGCCGCCCG
ACTGGGCTGGCGATGAGCGAAATGTAGTGCTTACGTTGTCCCGCATTTGGTACAGCGCAGTAACCGGCAA
AATCGCGCCGAAGGATGTCGCTGCCGACTGGGCAATGGAGCGCCTGCCGGCCCAGTATCAGCCCGTCATA
CTTGAAGCTAGACAGGCTTATCTTGGACAAGAAGAAGATCGCTTGGCCTCGCGCGCAGATCAGTTGGAAG
AATTTGTCCACTACGTGAAAGGCGAGATCACCAAGGTAGTCGGCAAATAATGTCTAGCTAGAAATTCGTT
CAAGCCGACGCCGCTTCGCGGCGCGGCTTAACTCAAGCGTTAGATGCACTAAGCACATAATTGCTCACAG
CCAAACTATCAGGTCAAGTCTGCTTTTATTATTTTTAAGCGTGCATAATAAGCCCTACACAAATTGGGAG
ATATATCATGCATGACCAAAATCCCTTAACGTGAGTTTTCGTTCCACTGAGCGTCAGACCCCGTAGAAAA
GATCAAAGGATCTTCTTGAGATCCTTTTTTTCTGCGCGTAATCTGCTGCTTGCAAACAAAAAAACCACCG
CTACCAGCGGTGGTTTGTTTGCCGGATCAAGAGCTACCAACTCTTTTTCCGAAGGTAACTGGCTTCAGCA
GAGCGCAGATACCAAATACTGTCCTTCTAGTGTAGCCGTAGTTAGGCCACCACTTCAAGAACTCTGTAGC
ACCGCCTACATACCTCGCTCTGCTAATCCTGTTACCAGTGGCTGCTGCCAGTGGCGATAAGTCGTGTCTT
ACCGGGTTGGACTCAAGACGATAGTTACCGGATAAGGCGCAGCGGTCGGGCTGAACGGGGGGTTCGTGCA
CACAGCCCAGCTTGGAGCGAACGACCTACACCGAACTGAGATACCTACAGCGTGAGCTATGAGAAAGCGC
CACGCTTCCCGAAGGGAGAAAGGCGGACAGGTATCCGGTAAGCGGCAGGGTCGGAACAGGAGAGCGCACG
AGGGAGCTTCCAGGGGGAAACGCCTGGTATCTTTATAGTCCTGTCGGGTTTCGCCACCTCTGACTTGAGC
GTCGATTTTTGTGATGCTCGTCAGGGGGGCGGAGCCTATGGAAAAACGCCAGCAACGCGGCCTTTTTACG
GTTCCTGGCCTTTTGCTGGCCTTTTGCTCACATGTTCTTTCCTGCGTTATCCCCTGATTCTGTGGATAAC
CGTATTACCGCCTTTGAGTGAGCTGATACCGCTCGCCGCAGCCGAACGACCGAGCGCAGCGAGTCAGTGA
GCGAGGAAGCGGAAGAGCGCCTGATGCGGTATTTTCTCCTTACGCATCTGTGCGGTATTTCACACCGCAT
ATGGTGCACTCTCAGTACAATCTGCTCTGATGCCGCATAGTTAAGCCAGTATACACTCCGCTATCGCTAC
GTGACTGGGTCATGGCTGCGCCCCGACACCCGCCAACACCCGCTGACGCGCCCTGACGGGCTTGTCTGCT
CCCGGCATCCGCTTACAGACAAGCTGTGACCGTCTCCGGGAGCTGCATGTGTCAGAGGTTTTCACCGTCA
TCACCGAAACGCGCGAGGCAGGGTGCCTTGATGTGGGCGCCGGCGGTCGAGTGGCGACGGCGCGGCTTGT
CCGCGCCCTGGTAGATTGCCTGGCCGTAGGCCAGCCATTTTTGAGCGGCCAGCGGCCGCGATAGGCCGAC
GCGAAGCGGCGGGGCGTAGGGAGCGCAGCGACCGAAGGGTAGGCGCTTTTTGCAGCTCTTCGGCTGTGCG
CTGGCCAGACAGTTATGCACAGGCCAGGCGGGTTTTAAGAGTTTTAATAAGTTTTAAAGAGTTTTAGGCG
GAAAAATCGCCTTTTTTCTCTTTTATATCAGTCACTTACATGTGTGACCGGTTCCCAATGTACGGCTTTG
GGTTCCCAATGTACGGGTTCCGGTTCCCAATGTACGGCTTTGGGTTCCCAATGTACGTGCTATCCACAGG
AAAGAGACCTTTTCGACCTTTTTCCCCTGCTAGGGCAATTTGCCCTAGCATCTGCTCCGTACATTAGGAA
CCGGCGGATGCTTCGCCCTCGATCAGGTTGCGGTAGCGCATGACTAGGATCGGGCCAGCCTGCCCCGCCT
CCTCCTTCAAATCGTACTCCGGCAGGTCATTTGACCCGATCAGCTTGCGCACGGTGAAACAGAACTTCTT
GAACTCTCCGGCGCTGCCACTGCGTTCGTAGATCGTCTTGAACAACCATCTGGCTTCTGCCTTGCCTGCG
GCGCGGCGTGCCAGGCGGTAGAGAAAACGGCCGATGCCGGGATCGATCAAAAAGTAATCGGGGTGAACCG
TCAGCACGTCCGGGTTCTTGCCTTCTGTGATCTCGCGGTACATCCAATCAGCTAGCTCGATCTCGATGTA
CTCCGGCCGCCCGGTTTCGCTCTTTACGATCTTGTAGCGGCTAATCAAGGCTTCACCCTCGGATACCGTC
ACCAGGCGGCCGTTCTTGGCCTTCTTCGTACGCTGCATGGCAACGTGCGTGGTGTTTAACCGAATGCAGG
TTTCTACCAGGTCGTCTTTCTGCTTTCCGCCATCGGCTCGCCGGCAGAACTTGAGTACGTCCGCAACGTG
TGGACGGAACACGCGGCCGGGCTTGTCTCCCTTCCCTTCCCGGTATCGGTTCATGGATTCGGTTAGATGG
GAAACCGCCATCAGTACCAGGTCGTAATCCCACACACTGGCCATGCCGGCCGGCCCTGCGGAAACCTCTA
CGTGCCCGTCTGGAAGCTCGTAGCGGATCACCTCGCCAGCTCGTCGGTCACGCTTCGACAGACGGAAAAC
GGCCACGTCCATGATGCTGCGACTATCGCGGGTGCCCACGTCATAGAGCATCGGAACGAAAAAATCTGGT
TGCTCGTCGCCCTTGGGCGGCTTCCTAATCGACGGCGCACCGGCTGCCGGCGGTTGCCGGGATTCTTTGC
GGATTCGATCAGCGGCCGCTTGCCACGATTCACCGGGGCGTGCTTCTGCCTCGATGCGTTGCCGCTGGGC
GGCCTGCGCGGCCTTCAACTTCTCCACCAGGTCATCACCCAGCGCCGCGCCGATTTGTACCGGGCCGGAT
GGTTTGCGACCGCTCACGCCGATTCCTCGGGCTTGGGGGTTCCAGTGCCATTGCAGGGCCGGCAGACAAC
CCAGCCGCTTACGCCTGGCCAACCGCCCGTTCCTCCACACATGGGGCATTCCACGGCGTCGGTGCCTGGT
TGTTCTTGATTTTCCATGCCGCCTCCTTTAGCCGCTAAAATTCATCTACTCATTTATTCATTTGCTCATT
TACTCTGGTAGCTGCGCGATGTATTCAGATAGCAGCTCGGTAATGGTCTTGCCTTGGCGTACCGCGTACA
TCTTCAGCTTGGTGTGATCCTCCGCCGGCAACTGAAAGTTGACCCGCTTCATGGCTGGCGTGTCTGCCAG
GCTGGCCAACGTTGCAGCCTTGCTGCTGCGTGCGCTCGGACGGCCGGCACTTAGCGTGTTTGTGCTTTTG
CTCATTTTCTCTTTACCTCATTAACTCAAATGAGTTTTGATTTAATTTCAGCGGCCAGCGCCTGGACCTC
GCGGGCAGCGTCGCCCTCGGGTTCTGATTCAAGAACGGTTGTGCCGGCGGCGGCAGTGCCTGGGTAGCTC
ACGCGCTGCGTGATACGGGACTCAAGAATGGGCAGCTCGTACCCGGCCAGCGCCTCGGCAACCTCACCGC
CGATGCGCGTGCCTTTGATCGCCCGCGACACGACAAAGGCCGCTTGTAGCCTTCCATCCGTGACCTCAAT
GCGCTGCTTAACCAGCTCCACCAGGTCGGCGGTGGCCCATATGTCGTAAGGGCTTGGCTGCACCGGAATC
AGCACGAAGTCGGCTGCCTTGATCGCGGACACAGCCAAGTCCGCCGCCTGGGGCGCTCCGTCGATCACTA
CGAAGTCGCGCCGGCCGATGGCCTTCACGTCGCGGTCAATCGTCGGGCGGTCGATGCCGACAACGGTTAG
CGGTTGATCTTCCCGCACGGCCGCCCAATCGCGGGCACTGCCCTGGGGATCGGAATCGACTAACAGAACA
TCGGCCCCGGCGAGTTGCAGGGCGCGGGCTAGATGGGTTGCGATGGTCGTCTTGCCTGACCCGCCTTTCT
GGTTAAGTACAGCGATAACCTTCATGCGTTCCCCTTGCGTATTTGTTTATTTACTCATCGCATCATATAC
GCAGCGACCGCATGACGCAAGCTGTTTTACTCAAATACACATCACCTTTTTAGACGGCGGCGCTCGGTTT
CTTCAGCGGCCAAGCTGGCCGGCCAGGCCGCCAGCTTGGCATCAGACAAACCGGCCAGGATTTCATGCAG
CCGCACGGTTGAGACGTGCGCGGGCGGCTCGAACACGTACCCGGCCGCGATCATCTCCGCCTCGATCTCT
TCGGTAATGAAAAACGGTTCGTCCTGGCCGTCCTGGTGCGGTTTCATGCTTGTTCCTCTTGGCGTTCATT
CTCGGCGGCCGCCAGGGCGTCGGCCTCGGTCAATGCGTCCTCACGGAAGGCACCGCGCCGCCTGGCCTCG
GTGGGCGTCACTTCCTCGCTGCGCTCAAGTGCGCGGTACAGGGTCGAGCGATGCACGCCAAGCAGTGCAG
CCGCCTCTTTCACGGTGCGGCCTTCCTGGTCGATCAGCTCGCGGGCGTGCGCGATCTGTGCCGGGGTGAG
GGTAGGGCGGGGGCCAAACTTCACGCCTCGGGCCTTGGCGGCCTCGCGCCCGCTCCGGGTGCGGTCGATG
ATTAGGGAACGCTCGAACTCGGCAATGCCGGCGAACACGGTCAACACCATGCGGCCGGCCGGCGTGGTGG
TGTCGGCCCACGGCTCTGCCAGGCTACGCAGGCCCGCGCCGGCCTCCTGGATGCGCTCGGCAATGTCCAG
TAGGTCGCGGGTGCTGCGGGCCAGGCGGTCTAGCCTGGTCACTGTCACAACGTCGCCAGGGCGTAGGTGG
TCAAGCATCCTGGCCAGCTCCGGGCGGTCGCGCCTGGTGCCGGTGATCTTCTCGGAAAACAGCTTGGTGC
AGCCGGCCGCGTGCAGTTCGGCCCGTTGGTTGGTCAAGTCCTGGTCGTCGGTGCTGACGCGGGCATAGCC
CAGCAGGCCAGCGGCGGCGCTCTTGTTCATGGCGTAATGTCTCCGGTTCTAGTCGCAAGTATTCTACTTT
ATGCGACTAAAACACGCGACAAGAAAACGCCAGGAAAAGGGCAGGGCGGCAGCCTGTCGCGTAACTTAGG
ACTTGTGCGACATGTCGTTTTCAGAAGACGGCTGCACTGAACGTCAGAAGCCGACTGCACTATAGCAGCG
GAGGGGTTGGATCAAAGTACTTTGATCCCGAGGGGAACCCTGTGGTTGGCATGCACATACAAATGGACGA
ACGGATAAACCT
