>Addgene plasmid #71537 | pMpGE011 | addgene partial sequence | sequence record 140018 | GW-3 5'-GCATGATGACCACCGATATG-3'
GTGGCTGATCTCAGCCACCGCGAAAATGACATCAAAAACGCCATTAACCTGATGTTCTGGGGAATATAAA
TGTCAGGCTCCCTTATACACAGCCAGTCTGCAGGTCGACCATAGTGACTGGATATGTTGTGTTTTACAGT
ATTATGTAGTCTGTTTTTTATGCAAAATCTAATTTAATATATTGATATTTATATCATTTTACGTTTCTCG
TTCAGCTTTCTTGTACAAAGTGGTTGATAACAGCGCTTAGAGGCTTAGAGCTCGAATTTCCCCGATCGTT
CAAACATTTGGCAATAAAGTTTCTTAAGATTGAATCCTGTTGCCGGTCTTGCGATGATTATCATATAATT
TCTGTTGAATTACGTTAAGCATGTAATAATTAACATGTAATGCATGACGTTATTTATGAGATGGGTTTTT
ATGATTAGAGTCCCGCAATTATACATTTAATACGCGATAGAAAACAAAATATAGCGCGCAAACTAGGATA
AATTATCGCGCGCGGTGTCATCTATGTTACTAGATCGGGAATTGGTT
