>Addgene plasmid #71537 | pMpGE011 | addgene partial sequence | sequence record 140020 | GW-5 5'-AATCTCGCCGGATCCTAACT-3'
GCATAAAGTGTAAAGCCTGGGGTGCCTAATGCGGCCCCTCGAGGGGCCGCCATAGTGACTGGATATGTTG
TGTTTTACAGTATTATGTAGTCTGTTTTTTATGCAAAATCTAATTTAATATATTGATATTTATATCATTT
TACGTTTCTCGTTCAGCTTTTTTGTACAAACTTGTTGATAACTCTAGTCAACCGCTGTTATCAACCACTT
TGTACAAGAAAGCTGGGTCGGCGCGCCCACCCTTAAGCCTATACTGTACTTAACTTGATTGCATAATTAC
TTGATCATAGACTCATAGTAAACTTGATTACACAGATAAGTGAAGAAACAAACCAATTCAAGACATAACC
AAAGAGAGGTGAAAGACTGTTTTATATGTCTAACATTGCACCTTAATATCACACTGTTAGTTCCTTTCTT
ACTTAAATTCAACCCATTAAAGTAAAAACAACAGATAATAATAATTTGAGAATGAACAAAAGGACCATAT
CATTTATTAACTCTTATCCATCCATTTGCATTTTGATGTCCGAAAACAAAAACTGAAAGAACACAGTAAA
TTACAAGCAGAACAAATGATAGAAGAAAACAGCTTTTCCAATGCCATAATACTCAAACTTAGTAGGATTC
TGGTGTGTGGGCAATGAAACTGATGCATTGAACTTGACGAACGTTGTCGAAACCGATGATACGGACGAAA
GCTGGGAGGCCTGGAGCTCGGCGCGCCTCAAACCTTCCTCTTCTTCTTAGGATCAGCCCTTGAATCACCA
CCGAGCTGTGAGAGATCGATCCTAGTCTCGT
